>Addgene plasmid #208823 | pScRad52-SpCas9 (pXK-1646) | addgene full sequence | sequence record 417236 | Addgene NGS Result
ATTACAGGGACAGCAGAGATCCAGTTTGGTTAGTACCGGGCCCGCTCTAGATTTCCCATGATTCCTTCAT
ATTTGCATATACGATACAAGGCTGTTAGAGAGATAATTGGAATTAATTTGACTGTAAACACAAAGATATT
AGTACAAAATACGTGACGTAGAAAGTAATAATTTCTTGGGTAGTTTGCAGTTTTAAAATTATGTTTTAAA
ATGGACTATCATATGCTTACCGTAACTTGAAAGTATTTCGATTTCTTGGCTTTATATATCTTGTGGAAAG
GACGAAACACCCTCGGCCACCACAGGGAAGCGTTTTAGAGCTAGAAATAGCAAGTTAAAATAAGGCTAGT
CCGTTATCAACTTGAAAAAGTGGCACCGAGTCGGTGCTTTTTTGCGGCCGCGTTACATAACTTACGGTAA
ATGGCCCGCCTGGCTGACCGCCCAACGACCCCCGCCCATTGACGTCAATAGTAACGCCAATAGGGACTTT
CCATTGACGTCAATGGGTGGAGTATTTACGGTAAACTGCCCACTTGGCAGTACATCAAGTGTATCATATG
CCAAGTACGCCCCCTATTGACGTCAATGACGGTAAATGGCCCGCCTGGCATTGTGCCCAGTACATGACCT
TATGGGACTTTCCTACTTGGCAGTACATCTACGTATTAGTCATCGCTATTACCATGGTCGAGGTGAGCCC
CACGTTCTGCTTCACTCTCCCCATCTCCCCCCCCTCCCCACCCCCAATTTTGTATTTATTTATTTTTTAA
TTATTTTGTGCAGCGATGGGGGCGGGGGGGGGGGGGGGCGCGCCAGGCGGGGCGGGGCGGGGCGAGGGGC
GGGGCGGGGCGAGGCGGAGAGGTGCGGCGGCAGCCAATCAGAGCGGCGCGCTCCGAAAGTTTCCTTTTAT
GGCGAGGCGGCGGCGGCGGCGGCCCTATAAAAAGCGAAGCGCGCGGCGGGCGGGAGTCGCTGCGCGCTGC
CTTCGCCCCGTGCCCCGCTCCGCCGCCGCCTCGCGCCGCCCGCCCCGGCTCTGACTGACCGCGTTACTCC
CACAGGTGAGCGGGCGGGACGGCCCTTCTCCTCCGGGCTGTAATTAGCTGAGCAAGAGGTAAGGGTTTAA
GGGATGGTTGGTTGGTGGGGTATTAATGTTTAATTACCTGGAGCACCTGCCTGAAATCACTTTTTTTCAG
GTTGGACCGGTGCCACCATGGACTATAAGGACCACGACGGAGACTACAAGGATCATGATATTGATTACAA
AGACGATGACGATAAGATGGCCCCAAAGAAGAAGCGGAAGGTTGCTAGAATGAATGAAATTATGGATATG
GATGAGAAGAAGCCCGTTTTCGGTAACCATTCCGAGGACATACAGACCAAATTGGACAAGAAATTAGGAC
CTGAGTATATCTCCAAGAGAGTTGGGTTTGGAACAAGCAGGATTGCATACATCGAAGGTTGGAGAGTAAT
TAATCTTGCTAATCAAATCTTTGGATATAATGGCTGGTCTACGGAGGTAAAAAGTGTAGCTATCGATTTT
TTGGATGAGCGACAGGGAAAGTTTAGCATAGGGTGTACTGCAATTGTTCGTGTTACGTTGACTAGCGGGA
CTTATAGGGAAGATATTGGGTATGGTACCGTGGAGAACGAAAGACGGAGACCTGCCGCTTTCGAAAGGGC
CAAGAAATCTGCCGTTACGGATGCCTTGAAAAGATCTTTGAGAGGGTTTGGTAATGCTCTAGGAAATTGT
CTTTACGATAAAGATTTTCTGGCAAAGATCGATAAGGTGAAGTTCGATCCGCCAGATTTTGACGAAAACA
ATTTGTTTAGGCCAACGGATGAAATCAGCGAAAGCTCAAGAACGAATACTTTGCATGAAAATCAAGAACA
ACAACAATACCCGAATAAAAGAAGGCAATTGACTAAAGTTACAAATACCAATCCCGACTCGACGAAGAAC
CTGGTGAAAATAGAAAATACAGTAAGTCGAGGTACCCCAATGATGGCCGCACCTGCTGAGGCTAACAGTA
AAAACAGCAGTAATAAAGATACTGATCTCAAATCTCTCGATGCTTCCAAACAGGATCAAGATGACCTTCT
CGATGATTCTCTTATGTTTAGCGATGATTTTCAAGACGACGACTTGATAAATATGGGCAACACAAACAGT
AATGTTTTAACGACAGAGAAGGATCCCGTTGTAGCTAAGCAAAGCCCAACTGCTAGCTCAAACCCAGAGA
CAGAACAAATCACCTTTGTTACAGCTAAGGTTGCAACTTCCGTACAAAATGAACGTTATATTGGTGAAGA
GAGCATTTTTGATCCCAAATACCAGGCACAATCCATTAGGCACACCGTTGATCAGACTACGTCCAAGCAT
GTTCCAGCGAGTGTGCTAAAAGATAAAACGATGACCACCGCGAGGGATTCTGTCTATGAAAAATTTGCAC
CAAAGGGAAAACAATTGAGCATGAAGAACAATGATAAAGAACTGGGGCCTCATATGCCAGAAGGGGCTGG
GAATCAAGTACCGCGTGAAACCACACCAATTAAAACGAACGCTACAGCTTTTCCGCCTGCAGCTGCTCCA
CGGTTTGCGCCGCCTTCTAAGGTAGTACATCCTAATGGAAATGGTGCAGTGCCAGCCCTTCCGCAACAAA
GATCGACACGAAGAGAAGTTGGAAGACCAAAGATCAATCCCCTGCATGCACGCAAGCCTACTCGATCCGA
CAAGAAGTACAGCATCGGCCTGGACATCGGCACCAACTCTGTGGGCTGGGCCGTGATCACCGACGAGTAC
AAGGTGCCCAGCAAGAAATTCAAGGTGCTGGGCAACACCGACCGGCACAGCATCAAGAAGAACCTGATCG
GAGCCCTGCTGTTCGACAGCGGCGAAACAGCCGAGGCCACCCGGCTGAAGAGAACCGCCAGAAGAAGATA
CACCAGACGGAAGAACCGGATCTGCTATCTGCAAGAGATCTTCAGCAACGAGATGGCCAAGGTGGACGAC
AGCTTCTTCCACAGACTGGAAGAGTCCTTCCTGGTGGAAGAGGATAAGAAGCACGAGCGGCACCCCATCT
TCGGCAACATCGTGGACGAGGTGGCCTACCACGAGAAGTACCCCACCATCTACCACCTGAGAAAGAAACT
GGTGGACAGCACCGACAAGGCCGACCTGCGGCTGATCTATCTGGCCCTGGCCCACATGATCAAGTTCCGG
GGCCACTTCCTGATCGAGGGCGACCTGAACCCCGACAACAGCGACGTGGACAAGCTGTTCATCCAGCTGG
TGCAGACCTACAACCAGCTGTTCGAGGAAAACCCCATCAACGCCAGCGGCGTGGACGCCAAGGCCATCCT
GTCTGCCAGACTGAGCAAGAGCAGACGGCTGGAAAATCTGATCGCCCAGCTGCCCGGCGAGAAGAAGAAT
GGCCTGTTCGGAAACCTGATTGCCCTGAGCCTGGGCCTGACCCCCAACTTCAAGAGCAACTTCGACCTGG
CCGAGGATGCCAAACTGCAGCTGAGCAAGGACACCTACGACGACGACCTGGACAACCTGCTGGCCCAGAT
CGGCGACCAGTACGCCGACCTGTTTCTGGCCGCCAAGAACCTGTCCGACGCCATCCTGCTGAGCGACATC
CTGAGAGTGAACACCGAGATCACCAAGGCCCCCCTGAGCGCCTCTATGATCAAGAGATACGACGAGCACC
ACCAGGACCTGACCCTGCTGAAAGCTCTCGTGCGGCAGCAGCTGCCTGAGAAGTACAAAGAGATTTTCTT
CGACCAGAGCAAGAACGGCTACGCCGGCTACATTGACGGCGGAGCCAGCCAGGAAGAGTTCTACAAGTTC
ATCAAGCCCATCCTGGAAAAGATGGACGGCACCGAGGAACTGCTCGTGAAGCTGAACAGAGAGGACCTGC
TGCGGAAGCAGCGGACCTTCGACAACGGCAGCATCCCCCACCAGATCCACCTGGGAGAGCTGCACGCCAT
TCTGCGGCGGCAGGAAGATTTTTACCCATTCCTGAAGGACAACCGGGAAAAGATCGAGAAGATCCTGACC
TTCCGCATCCCCTACTACGTGGGCCCTCTGGCCAGGGGAAACAGCAGATTCGCCTGGATGACCAGAAAGA
GCGAGGAAACCATCACCCCCTGGAACTTCGAGGAAGTGGTGGACAAGGGCGCTTCCGCCCAGAGCTTCAT
CGAGCGGATGACCAACTTCGATAAGAACCTGCCCAACGAGAAGGTGCTGCCCAAGCACAGCCTGCTGTAC
GAGTACTTCACCGTGTATAACGAGCTGACCAAAGTGAAATACGTGACCGAGGGAATGAGAAAGCCCGCCT
TCCTGAGCGGCGAGCAGAAAAAGGCCATCGTGGACCTGCTGTTCAAGACCAACCGGAAAGTGACCGTGAA
GCAGCTGAAAGAGGACTACTTCAAGAAAATCGAGTGCTTCGACTCCGTGGAAATCTCCGGCGTGGAAGAT
CGGTTCAACGCCTCCCTGGGCACATACCACGATCTGCTGAAAATTATCAAGGACAAGGACTTCCTGGACA
ATGAGGAAAACGAGGACATTCTGGAAGATATCGTGCTGACCCTGACACTGTTTGAGGACAGAGAGATGAT
CGAGGAACGGCTGAAAACCTATGCCCACCTGTTCGACGACAAAGTGATGAAGCAGCTGAAGCGGCGGAGA
TACACCGGCTGGGGCAGGCTGAGCCGGAAGCTGATCAACGGCATCCGGGACAAGCAGTCCGGCAAGACAA
TCCTGGATTTCCTGAAGTCCGACGGCTTCGCCAACAGAAACTTCATGCAGCTGATCCACGACGACAGCCT
GACCTTTAAAGAGGACATCCAGAAAGCCCAGGTGTCCGGCCAGGGCGATAGCCTGCACGAGCACATTGCC
AATCTGGCCGGCAGCCCCGCCATTAAGAAGGGCATCCTGCAGACAGTGAAGGTGGTGGACGAGCTCGTGA
AAGTGATGGGCCGGCACAAGCCCGAGAACATCGTGATCGAAATGGCCAGAGAGAACCAGACCACCCAGAA
GGGACAGAAGAACAGCCGCGAGAGAATGAAGCGGATCGAAGAGGGCATCAAAGAGCTGGGCAGCCAGATC
CTGAAAGAACACCCCGTGGAAAACACCCAGCTGCAGAACGAGAAGCTGTACCTGTACTACCTGCAGAATG
GGCGGGATATGTACGTGGACCAGGAACTGGACATCAACCGGCTGTCCGACTACGATGTGGACCATATCGT
GCCTCAGAGCTTTCTGAAGGACGACTCCATCGACAACAAGGTGCTGACCAGAAGCGACAAGAACCGGGGC
AAGAGCGACAACGTGCCCTCCGAAGAGGTCGTGAAGAAGATGAAGAACTACTGGCGGCAGCTGCTGAACG
CCAAGCTGATTACCCAGAGAAAGTTCGACAATCTGACCAAGGCCGAGAGAGGCGGCCTGAGCGAACTGGA
TAAGGCCGGCTTCATCAAGAGACAGCTGGTGGAAACCCGGCAGATCACAAAGCACGTGGCACAGATCCTG
GACTCCCGGATGAACACTAAGTACGACGAGAATGACAAGCTGATCCGGGAAGTGAAAGTGATCACCCTGA
AGTCCAAGCTGGTGTCCGATTTCCGGAAGGATTTCCAGTTTTACAAAGTGCGCGAGATCAACAACTACCA
CCACGCCCACGACGCCTACCTGAACGCCGTCGTGGGAACCGCCCTGATCAAAAAGTACCCTAAGCTGGAA
AGCGAGTTCGTGTACGGCGACTACAAGGTGTACGACGTGCGGAAGATGATCGCCAAGAGCGAGCAGGAAA
TCGGCAAGGCTACCGCCAAGTACTTCTTCTACAGCAACATCATGAACTTTTTCAAGACCGAGATTACCCT
GGCCAACGGCGAGATCCGGAAGCGGCCTCTGATCGAGACAAACGGCGAAACCGGGGAGATCGTGTGGGAT
AAGGGCCGGGATTTTGCCACCGTGCGGAAAGTGCTGAGCATGCCCCAAGTGAATATCGTGAAAAAGACCG
AGGTGCAGACAGGCGGCTTCAGCAAAGAGTCTATCCTGCCCAAGAGGAACAGCGATAAGCTGATCGCCAG
AAAGAAGGACTGGGACCCTAAGAAGTACGGCGGCTTCGACAGCCCCACCGTGGCCTATTCTGTGCTGGTG
GTGGCCAAAGTGGAAAAGGGCAAGTCCAAGAAACTGAAGAGTGTGAAAGAGCTGCTGGGGATCACCATCA
TGGAAAGAAGCAGCTTCGAGAAGAATCCCATCGACTTTCTGGAAGCCAAGGGCTACAAAGAAGTGAAAAA
GGACCTGATCATCAAGCTGCCTAAGTACTCCCTGTTCGAGCTGGAAAACGGCCGGAAGAGAATGCTGGCC
TCTGCCGGCGAACTGCAGAAGGGAAACGAACTGGCCCTGCCCTCCAAATATGTGAACTTCCTGTACCTGG
CCAGCCACTATGAGAAGCTGAAGGGCTCCCCCGAGGATAATGAGCAGAAACAGCTGTTTGTGGAACAGCA
CAAGCACTACCTGGACGAGATCATCGAGCAGATCAGCGAGTTCTCCAAGAGAGTGATCCTGGCCGACGCT
AATCTGGACAAAGTGCTGTCCGCCTACAACAAGCACCGGGATAAGCCCATCAGAGAGCAGGCCGAGAATA
TCATCCACCTGTTTACCCTGACCAATCTGGGAGCCCCTGCCGCCTTCAAGTACTTTGACACCACCATCGA
CCGGAAGAGGTACACCAGCACCAAAGAGGTGCTGGACGCCACCCTGATCCACCAGAGCATCACCGGCCTG
TACGAGACACGGATCGACCTGTCTCAGCTGGGAGGCGACCTCGAGCAATTCGTCGAGGGACCTAATAACT
TCGTATAGCATACATTATACGAAGTTATACATGTTTAAGGGTTCCGGTTCCACTAGGTACAATTCGATAT
CAAGCTTATCGATAATCAACCTCTGGATTACAAAATTTGTGAAAGATTGACTGGTATTCTTAACTATGTT
GCTCCTTTTACGCTATGTGGATACGCTGCTTTAATGCCTTTGTATCATGCTATTGCTTCCCGTATGGCTT
TCATTTTCTCCTCCTTGTATAAATCCTGGTTGCTGTCTCTTTATGAGGAGTTGTGGCCCGTTGTCAGGCA
ACGTGGCGTGGTGTGCACTGTGTTTGCTGACGCAACCCCCACTGGTTGGGGCATTGCCACCACCTGTCAG
CTCCTTTCCGGGACTTTCGCTTTCCCCCTCCCTATTGCCACGGCGGAACTCATCGCCGCCTGCCTTGCCC
GCTGCTGGACAGGGGCTCGGCTGTTGGGCACTGACAATTCCGTGGTGTTGTCGGGGAAATCATCGTCCTT
TCCTTGGCTGCTCGCCTGTGTTGCCACCTGGATTCTGCGCGGGACGTCCTTCTGCTACGTCCCTTCGGCC
CTCAATCCAGCGGACCTTCCTTCCCGCGGCCTGCTGCCGGCTCTGCGGCCTCTTCCGCGTCTTCGCCTTC
GCCCTCAGACGAGTCGGATCTCCCTTTGGGCCGCCTCCCCGCATCGATACCGTCGACCTCGATCGAGACC
TAGAAAAACATGGAGCAATCACAAGTAGCAATACAGCAGCTACCAATGCTGATTGTGCCTGGCTAGAAGC
ACAAGAGGAGGAGGAGGTGGGTTTTCCAGTCACACCTCAGGTACCTTTAAGACCAATGACTTACAAGGCA
GCTGTAGATCTTAGCCACTTTTTAAAAGAAAAGGGGGGACTGGAAGGGCTAATTCACTCCCAACGAAGAC
AAGATATCCTTGATCTGTGGATCTACCACACACAAGGCTACTTCCCTGATTGGCAGAACTACACACCAGG
GCCAGGGATCAGATATCCACTGACCTTTGGATGGTGCTACAAGCTAGTACCAGTTGAGCAAGAGAAGGTA
GAAGAAGCCAATGAAGGAGAGAACACCCGCTTGTTACACCCTGTGAGCCTGCATGGGATGGATGACCCGG
AGAGAGAAGTATTAGAGTGGAGGTTTGACAGCCGCCTAGCATTTCATCACATGGCCCGAGAGCTGCATCC
GGACTGTACTGGGTCTCTCTGGTTAGACCAGATCTGAGCCTGGGAGCTCTCTGGCTAACTAGGGAACCCA
CTGCTTAAGCCTCAATAAAGCTTGCCTTGAGTGCTTCAAGTAGTGTGTGCCCGTCTGTTGTGTGACTCTG
GTAACTAGAGATCCCTCAGACCCTTTTAGTCAGTGTGGAAAATCTCTAGCAGCATGTGAGCAAAAGGCCA
GCAAAAGGCCAGGAACCGTAAAAAGGCCGCGTTGCTGGCGTTTTTCCATAGGCTCCGCCCCCCTGACGAG
CATCACAAAAATCGACGCTCAAGTCAGAGGTGGCGAAACCCGACAGGACTATAAAGATACCAGGCGTTTC
CCCCTGGAAGCTCCCTCGTGCGCTCTCCTGTTCCGACCCTGCCGCTTACCGGATACCTGTCCGCCTTTCT
CCCTTCGGGAAGCGTGGCGCTTTCTCATAGCTCACGCTGTAGGTATCTCAGTTCGGTGTAGGTCGTTCGC
TCCAAGCTGGGCTGTGTGCACGAACCCCCCGTTCAGCCCGACCGCTGCGCCTTATCCGGTAACTATCGTC
TTGAGTCCAACCCGGTAAGACACGACTTATCGCCACTGGCAGCAGCCACTGGTAACAGGATTAGCAGAGC
GAGGTATGTAGGCGGTGCTACAGAGTTCTTGAAGTGGTGGCCTAACTACGGCTACACTAGAAGAACAGTA
TTTGGTATCTGCGCTCTGCTGAAGCCAGTTACCTTCGGAAAAAGAGTTGGTAGCTCTTGATCCGGCAAAC
AAACCACCGCTGGTAGCGGTGGTTTTTTTGTTTGCAAGCAGCAGATTACGCGCAGAAAAAAAGGATCTCA
AGAAGATCCTTTGATCTTTTCTACGGGGTCTGACGCTCAGTGGAACGAAAACTCACGTTAAGGGATTTTG
GTCATGAGATTATCAAAAAGGATCTTCACCTAGATCCTTTTAAATTAAAAATGAAGTTTTAAATCAATCT
AAAGTATATATGAGTAAACTTGGTCTGACAGTTACCAATGCTTAATCAGTGAGGCACCTATCTCAGCGAT
CTGTCTATTTCGTTCATCCATAGTTGCCTGACTCCCCGTCGTGTAGATAACTACGATACGGGAGGGCTTA
CCATCTGGCCCCAGTGCTGCAATGATACCGCGAGACCCACGCTCACCGGCTCCAGATTTATCAGCAATAA
ACCAGCCAGCCGGAAGGGCCGAGCGCAGAAGTGGTCCTGCAACTTTATCCGCCTCCATCCAGTCTATTAA
TTGTTGCCGGGAAGCTAGAGTAAGTAGTTCGCCAGTTAATAGTTTGCGCAACGTTGTTGCCATTGCTACA
GGCATCGTGGTGTCACGCTCGTCGTTTGGTATGGCTTCATTCAGCTCCGGTTCCCAACGATCAAGGCGAG
TTACATGATCCCCCATGTTGTGCAAAAAAGCGGTTAGCTCCTTCGGTCCTCCGATCGTTGTCAGAAGTAA
GTTGGCCGCAGTGTTATCACTCATGGTTATGGCAGCACTGCATAATTCTCTTACTGTCATGCCATCCGTA
AGATGCTTTTCTGTGACTGGTGAGTACTCAACCAAGTCATTCTGAGAATAGTGTATGCGGCGACCGAGTT
GCTCTTGCCCGGCGTCAATACGGGATAATACCGCGCCACATAGCAGAACTTTAAAAGTGCTCATCATTGG
AAAACGTTCTTCGGGGCGAAAACTCTCAAGGATCTTACCGCTGTTGAGATCCAGTTCGATGTAACCCACT
CGTGCACCCAACTGATCTTCAGCATCTTTTACTTTCACCAGCGTTTCTGGGTGAGCAAAAACAGGAAGGC
AAAATGCCGCAAAAAAGGGAATAAGGGCGACACGGAAATGTTGAATACTCATACTCTTCCTTTTTCAATA
TTATTGAAGCATTTATCAGGGTTATTGTCTCATGAGCGGATACATATTTGAATGTATTTAGAAAAATAAA
CAAATAGGGGTTCCGCGCACATTTCCCCGAAAAGTGCCACCTGACGTCGACGGATCGGGAGATCTCCCGA
TCCCCTATGGTGCACTCTCAGTACAATCTGCTCTGATGCCGCATAGTTAAGCCAGTATCTGCTCCCTGCT
TGTGTGTTGGAGGTCGCTGAGTAGTGCGCGAGCAAAATTTAAGCTACAACAAGGCAAGGCTTGACCGACA
ATTGCATGAAGAATCTGCTTAGGGTTAGGCGTTTTGCGCTGCTTCGCGATGTACGGGCCAGATATACGCG
TTGACATTGATTATTGACTAGTTATTAATAGTAATCAATTACGGGGTCATTAGTTCATAGCCCATATATG
GAGTTCCGCGTTACATAACTTACGGTAAATGGCCCGCCTGGCTGACCGCCCAACGACCCCCGCCCATTGA
CGTCAATAATGACGTATGTTCCCATAGTAACGCCAATAGGGACTTTCCATTGACGTCAATGGGTGGAGTA
TTTACGGTAAACTGCCCACTTGGCAGTACATCAAGTGTATCATATGCCAAGTACGCCCCCTATTGACGTC
AATGACGGTAAATGGCCCGCCTGGCATTATGCCCAGTACATGACCTTATGGGACTTTCCTACTTGGCAGT
ACATCTACGTATTAGTCATCGCTATTACCATGGTGATGCGGTTTTGGCAGTACATCAATGGGCGTGGATA
GCGGTTTGACTCACGGGGATTTCCAAGTCTCCACCCCATTGACGTCAATGGGAGTTTGTTTTGGCACCAA
AATCAACGGGACTTTCCAAAATGTCGTAACAACTCCGCCCCATTGACGCAAATGGGCGGTAGGCGTGTAC
GGTGGGAGGTCTATATAAGCAGCGCGTTTTGCCTGTACTGGGTCTCTCTGGTTAGACCAGATCTGAGCCT
GGGAGCTCTCTGGCTAACTAGGGAACCCACTGCTTAAGCCTCAATAAAGCTTGCCTTGAGTGCTTCAAGT
AGTGTGTGCCCGTCTGTTGTGTGACTCTGGTAACTAGAGATCCCTCAGACCCTTTTAGTCAGTGTGGAAA
ATCTCTAGCAGTGGCGCCCGAACAGGGACTTGAAAGCGAAAGGGAAACCAGAGGAGCTCTCTCGACGCAG
GACTCGGCTTGCTGAAGCGCGCACGGCAAGAGGCGAGGGGCGGCGACTGGTGAGTACGCCAAAAATTTTG
ACTAGCGGAGGCTAGAAGGAGAGAGATGGGTGCGAGAGCGTCAGTATTAAGCGGGGGAGAATTAGATCGC
GATGGGAAAAAATTCGGTTAAGGCCAGGGGGAAAGAAAAAATATAAATTAAAACATATAGTATGGGCAAG
CAGGGAGCTAGAACGATTCGCAGTTAATCCTGGCCTGTTAGAAACATCAGAAGGCTGTAGACAAATACTG
GGACAGCTACAACCATCCCTTCAGACAGGATCAGAAGAACTTAGATCATTATATAATACAGTAGCAACCC
TCTATTGTGTGCATCAAAGGATAGAGATAAAAGACACCAAGGAAGCTTTAGACAAGATAGAGGAAGAGCA
AAACAAAAGTAAGACCACCGCACAGCAAGCGGCCGGCCGCTGATCTTCAGACCTGGAGGAGGAGATATGA
GGGACAATTGGAGAAGTGAATTATATAAATATAAAGTAGTAAAAATTGAACCATTAGGAGTAGCACCCAC
CAAGGCAAAGAGAAGAGTGGTGCAGAGAGAAAAAAGAGCAGTGGGAATAGGAGCTTTGTTCCTTGGGTTC
TTGGGAGCAGCAGGAAGCACTATGGGCGCAGCGTCAATGACGCTGACGGTACAGGCCAGACAATTATTGT
CTGGTATAGTGCAGCAGCAGAACAATTTGCTGAGGGCTATTGAGGCGCAACAGCATCTGTTGCAACTCAC
AGTCTGGGGCATCAAGCAGCTCCAGGCAAGAATCCTGGCTGTGGAAAGATACCTAAAGGATCAACAGCTC
CTGGGGATTTGGGGTTGCTCTGGAAAACTCATTTGCACCACTGCTGTGCCTTGGAATGCTAGTTGGAGTA
ATAAATCTCTGGAACAGATTTGGAATCACACGACCTGGATGGAGTGGGACAGAGAAATTAACAATTACAC
AAGCTTAATACACTCCTTAATTGAAGAATCGCAAAACCAGCAAGAAAAGAATGAACAAGAATTATTGGAA
TTAGATAAATGGGCAAGTTTGTGGAATTGGTTTAACATAACAAATTGGCTGTGGTATATAAAATTATTCA
TAATGATAGTAGGAGGCTTGGTAGGTTTAAGAATAGTTTTTGCTGTACTTTCTATAGTGAATAGAGTTAG
GCAGGGATATTCACCATTATCGTTTCAGACCCACCTCCCAACCCCGAGGGGACCCGACAGGCCCGAAGGA
ATAGAAGAAGAAGGTGGAGAGAGAGACAGAGACAGATCCATTCGATTAGTGAACGGATCGGCACTGCGTG
CGCCAATTCTGCAGACAAATGGCAGTATTCATCCACAATTTTAAAAGAAAAGGGGGGATTGGGGGGTACA
GTGCAGGGGAAAGAATAGTAGACATAATAGCAACAGACATACAAACTAAAGAATTACAAAAACAAATTAC
AAAAATTCAAAATTTTCGGGTTT
Features (pLannotate 1.2.2; 26 found; start..end, strand, type, name):
     51..283     +  promoter       U6 promoter: RNA polymerase III promoter for human U6 snRNA
    312..387     +  misc_RNA       gRNA scaffold: guide RNA scaffold for the Streptococcus pyogenes CRISPR/Cas9 system
    401..686     +  enhancer       CMV enhancer: human cytomegalovirus immediate early enhancer; contains an 18-bp deletion relative to the standard CMV enhancer
    688..962     +  promoter       chicken β-actin promoter: No description available
    963..1190    +  intron         hybrid intron: hybrid between chicken β-actin (CBA) and minute virus of mice (MMV) introns (Gray et al., 2011)
   1310..2722    +  CDS            RAD52: RAD52_YEAST - Experimental evidence at protein level: Swiss-Prot protein existence level 1. Involved in DNA double-strand break (DSB) repair and recombination. Promotes the annealing of complementary single-stranded DNA and by stimulation of the RAD51 recombinase. From Saccharomyces cerevisiae (strain ATCC 204508 / S288c) (Baker's yeast).
   2729..4330    +  CDS            Cas9(N): N-terminal portion of Streptococcus pyogenes Cas9 (Zetsche et al., 2015)
   4331..6829    +  CDS            Cas9(C): C-terminal portion of Streptococcus pyogenes Cas9 (Zetsche et al., 2015)
   6855..6888    +  protein_bind   loxP: Cre-mediated recombination occurs in the 8-bp core sequence (GCATACAT). Cre recombinase
   6921..6944    +  misc_feature   MCS (fragment): pBluescript multiple cloning site
   6944..7532    +  misc_feature   WPRE: woodchuck hepatitis virus posttranscriptional regulatory element
   7533..7552    +  misc_feature   MCS (fragment): pBluescript multiple cloning site
   7554..8054    +  CDS            nef (fragment): NEF_HV1LA - Experimental evidence at protein level: Swiss-Prot protein existence level 1. Extracellular Nef protein targets CD4(+) T-lymphocytes for apoptosis by interacting with CXCR4 surface receptors. From Human immunodeficiency virus type 1 group M subtype B (isolate Lai) (HIV-1).
   8061..8241    +  LTR            5' LTR (truncated): truncated 5' long terminal repeat (LTR) from HIV-1
   8303..8891    -  rep_origin     ori: high-copy-number ColE1/pMB1/pBR322/pUC origin of replication
   9062..9922    -  CDS            AmpR: β-lactamase; bla; confers resistance to ampicillin, carbenicillin, and related antibiotics
   9923..10027   -  promoter       AmpR promoter: bla
  10086..10138   -  misc_feature   bom (fragment): basis of mobility region from pBR322
  10293..10672   +  enhancer       CMV enhancer: human cytomegalovirus immediate early enhancer
  10673..10872   +  promoter       CMV promoter: human cytomegalovirus (CMV) immediate early promoter
  10890..11070   +  LTR            5' LTR (truncated): truncated 5' long terminal repeat (LTR) from HIV-1
  11117..11242   +  misc_feature   HIV-1 Ψ: packaging signal of human immunodeficiency virus type 1
  11226..11564   +  CDS            HIV-1 gag (fragment): gag protein from human immunodeficiency virus 1; gag
  11739..11972   +  misc_feature   RRE: The Rev response element (RRE) of HIV-1 allows for Rev-dependent mRNA export from the nucleus to the cytoplasm.
  12349..12449   +  CDS            Rev (fragment): human immunodeficiency virus 1 (HIV-1) Rev protein; rev; enhances nuclear export of unspliced and incompletely spliced viral mRNAs
  12499..12616   +  misc_feature   cPPT/CTS: central polypurine tract and central termination sequence of HIV-1
