[The description below was written by a language model from this plasmid's Addgene catalogue record and pLannotate feature annotations shown in this document.]
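Description:
pScRad52-SpCas9 (pXK-1646) is a mammalian CRISPR/Cas9 expression plasmid of about 12.6 kb built on the lentiviral transfer vector pLL3.7. It is propagated in E. coli through a high-copy ColE1/pUC-type origin and selected with ampicillin (AmpR). The pLL3.7 lentiviral framework is still present in the annotated sequence. It comprises a CMV enhancer/promoter driving a truncated HIV-1 5' LTR, the Ψ packaging signal with a gag fragment, the RRE, cPPT/CTS, a WPRE downstream of the payload, and a truncated 3' LTR. A single loxP site left from the backbone sits just after the Cas9 coding region. The record describes the plasmid only as an expression vector and does not say whether it is meant to be packaged into virus.

The payload has two units. A human U6 RNA polymerase III promoter drives a guide targeting VEGFA fused to the S. pyogenes gRNA scaffold. Downstream, a Pol II promoter expresses Saccharomyces cerevisiae Rad52 fused to the N-terminus of SpCas9, whose coding sequence is annotated as two contiguous Cas9 segments. The catalogue lists this promoter as CMV, but the feature table shows a CMV enhancer joined to the chicken β-actin promoter and a hybrid intron, which is a CBh/CAG-like arrangement. Yeast Rad52 promotes single-strand annealing and stimulates Rad51-mediated recombination. Tethering it to Cas9 is intended to bias repair of the induced double-strand break toward homology-directed repair, consistent with the associated publication on enhancing HDR in mammalian cells. The plasmid is catalogued as an empty backbone for animal gene editing. This suggests the VEGFA guide serves as a test or placeholder spacer, although the record does not describe how it would be exchanged.
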