Addgene plasmid #208823: pScRad52-SpCas9 (pXK-1646)
Purpose: (Empty Backbone) CRISPR/Rad52-Cas9 expression vector for Animal gene editing, harboring the ScRad52-SpCas9 and a VEGFA.gRNA expression cassette. Key Construct: hU6-VEGFa.gRNA-CMV-ScRad52-SpCas9.
Depositing lab: Kun Xu. Depositing organization: Northwest Agriculture and Forestry University. Publication: Enhancing CRISPR/Cas9-mediated homology-directed repair in mammalian cells by expressing Saccharomyces cerevisiae Rad52. Shao S, Ren C, Liu Z, Bai Y, Chen Z, Wei Z, Wang X, Zhang Z, Xu K. Int J Biochem Cell Biol. 2017 Nov;92:43-52. doi: 10.1016/j.biocel.2017.09.012. Epub 2017 Sep 18. PubMed 28928041.
Backbone
  Vector backbone: pLL3.7
  Vector type: Mammalian Expression, CRISPR ; Cas9
  Promoter: CMV
  Tag / fusion protein: Rad52 (N terminal on insert)
Growth in bacteria
  Bacterial resistance: Ampicillin, 100 μg/mL
  Growth temperature: 37°C
  Growth strain: DH5alpha
  Copy number: Unknown
Gene/Insert
  Cloning method: Restriction Enzyme
Terms and licenses: Academic/Nonprofit Terms; Industry Terms: Not Available to Industry
How to cite: pScRad52-SpCas9 (pXK-1646) was a gift from Kun Xu (Addgene plasmid # 208823 ; http://n2t.net/addgene:208823 ; RRID:Addgene_208823)
